Addgene plasmid #194041: RcSxph D794E
Purpose: Protein expression and characterization
Depositing lab: Dan Minor. Depositing organization: University of California, San Francisco (UCSF). Publication: Definition of a saxitoxin (STX) binding code enables discovery and characterization of the anuran saxiphilin family. Chen Z, Zakrzewska S, Hajare HS, Alvarez-Buylla A, Abderemane-Ali F, Bogan M, Ramirez D, O'Connell LA, Du Bois J, Minor DL Jr. Proc Natl Acad Sci U S A. 2022 Nov;119(44):e2210114119. doi: 10.1073/pnas.2210114119. Epub 2022 Oct 24. PubMed 36279441.
Backbone
  Vector backbone: pFastBac1
  Backbone manufacturer: Invitrogen
  Vector type: Insect Expression
Growth in bacteria
  Bacterial resistance: Ampicillin, 100 μg/mL
  Growth temperature: 37°C
  Growth strain: DH5alpha
  Copy number: High Copy
Gene/Insert
  Gene/Insert name: Rana catesbeiana Saxiphilin
  Species: Rana catesbeiana
  Mutation: D794E
  GenBank ID: U05246.1
  Promoter: Polyhedrin
  Tag / fusion protein: mEGFP, (C terminal on insert); His10 (C terminal on insert)
  Cloning method: Gibson Cloning
  Sequencing primers: 5′ Polyhedrin forward; 3′ GFP reverse
Terms and licenses: Academic/Nonprofit Terms; Industry Terms: Not Available to Industry
Depositor comments: Mutation numbering scheme is based on the predicted signal peptide (SP) cleavage site and does not include SP. Relative to U05246.1, RcSxph contains an additional M following signal peptide.
How to cite: RcSxph D794E was a gift from Dan Minor (Addgene plasmid # 194041 ; http://n2t.net/addgene:194041 ; RRID:Addgene_194041)
