[The description below was written by a language model from this plasmid's Addgene catalogue record and pLannotate feature annotations shown in this document.]
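Description:
RcSxph D794E is a baculovirus donor (transfer) plasmid built on the pFastBac1 backbone for producing a mutant bullfrog saxiphilin in insect cells. In E. coli it is maintained at high copy from a ColE1/pUC-type origin and selected with ampicillin through the bla gene; an f1 origin is also present. The expression cassette lies between the Tn7L and Tn7R ends of a mini-Tn7 element, together with a gentamicin acetyltransferase gene driven by the integron Pc promoter. This is the standard pFastBac arrangement: the mini-Tn7 segment can be transposed into a baculovirus shuttle genome (bacmid) in a suitable bacterial host, with gentamicin resistance marking the transposed segment, and the resulting bacmid is used to generate recombinant virus.

The payload is the Rana catesbeiana (Lithobates catesbeianus) saxiphilin coding sequence, a soluble protein that binds the neurotoxin saxitoxin. It is placed under the strong, very late polyhedrin promoter and terminated by an SV40 polyadenylation signal. The protein carries a D794E substitution. According to the depositor, residue numbering starts after the predicted signal peptide cleavage site, and the construct has one extra methionine following the signal peptide relative to the reference GenBank entry. The C terminus is fused to monomeric EGFP and then a His10 tag, which the automated annotation picks up only as a partial 6xHis match. These tags allow fluorescence-based tracking and metal-affinity purification. The insert was assembled by Gibson cloning. The stated purpose is protein expression and characterization, and the associated publication concerns defining the saxitoxin-binding determinants of saxiphilins, although the record does not state the specific role of residue 794.
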