Features (pLannotate 1.2.2; 17 found; start..end, strand, type, name):
    156..247     +  promoter       polyhedrin promoter: polh from Autographa californica; promoter for the baculovirus polyhedrin gene
    290..2824    +  CDS            SAX_LITCT: Experimental evidence at protein level: Swiss-Prot protein existence level 1. Binds specifically to the neurotoxin saxitoxin. Its physiological role may be to transport or sequester an endogenous organic molecule other than Fe(3+). It may participate in a detoxification mechanism for neutralizing a microbial toxin. From Lithobates catesbeianus (American bullfrog) (Rana catesbeiana).
   2873..3586    +  CDS            mEGFP: mEGFP is a basic (constitutively fluorescent) green fluorescent protein published in 2002, derived from Aequorea victoria. It has moderate acid sensitivity.
   3599..3615    +  CDS            6xHis (fragment): 6xHis affinity tag
   3658..3741    +  CDS            large T antigen (fragment): large T antigen from SV40 (simian virus 40)
   3764..3898    +  polyA_signal   SV40 poly(A) signal: SV40 polyadenylation signal
   3927..4092    -  mobile_element Tn7L: mini-Tn7 element (left end of the Tn7 transposon) Tn7
   4255..4271    +  CDS            lacZα (fragment): LacZα fragment of β-galactosidase; lacZ fragment
   4276..4730    +  rep_origin     f1 ori (sequence partly withheld): f1 bacteriophage origin of replication; arrow indicates direction of (+) strand synthesis
   4756..4860    +  promoter       AmpR promoter: bla
   4861..5721    +  CDS            AmpR: β-lactamase; bla; confers resistance to ampicillin, carbenicillin, and related antibiotics
   5892..6480    +  rep_origin     ori: high-copy-number ColE1/pMB1/pBR322/pUC origin of replication
   6666..6717    -  misc_feature   bom (fragment): basis of mobility region from pBR322
   6785..7009    -  mobile_element Tn7R: mini-Tn7 element (right end of the Tn7 transposon) Tn7
   7076..7609    -  CDS            GmR: gentamycin acetyltransferase; aacC1; confers resistance to gentamycin
   7779..7807    -  promoter       Pc promoter: intI1 (promoter lies within the coding sequence); class 1 integron promoter
   7785..129     -  CDS            YPR2_ECOLX (fragment) (across the origin): Protein predicted: Swiss-Prot protein existence level 4. From Escherichia coli.
>Addgene plasmid #194041 | RcSxph D794E | addgene full sequence | sequence record 390753 | Addgene NGS Result
GGAAGACCTCGGCCGTCGCGGCGCTTGCCGGTGGTGCTGACCCCGGATGAAGTGGTTCGCATCCTCGGTT
TTCTGGAAGGCGAGCATCGTTTGTTCGCCCAGGACTCTAGCTATAGTTCTAGTGGTTGGCTACGTATACT
CCGGAATATTAATAGATCATGGAGATAATTAAAATGATAACCATCTCGCAAATAAATAAGTATTTTACTG
TTTTCGTAACAGTTTTGTAATAAAAAAACCTATAAATATTCCGGATTATTCATACCGTCCCACCATCGGG
CGCGGATCCATGGCTCCTACCTTCCAGACCGCTCTGTTCTTCACCATCATCTCCCTGTCCTTCGCTATGG
CCCCGAACGCAAAGCAAGTCCGCTGGTGTGCTATCAGCGACCTGGAGCAGAAGAAATGCAACGATCTGGT
TGGTAGCTGCAACGTGCCGGACATCACCCTGGTGTGCGTTCTGCGTAGCAGCACCGAAGATTGCATGACC
GCGATCAAGGACGGTCAGGCGGATGCTATGTTCCTGGACAGCGGCGAGGTGTACGAAGCGAGCAAAGATC
CGTACAACCTGAAGCCGATCATCGCTGAACCGTACAGCAGCAACCGTGACCTGCAGAAGTGCCTGAAAGA
GCGTCAGCAGGCGCTGGCTAAGAAAATGATCGGTCACTACATCCCGCAGTGCGATGAGAAAGGCAACTAC
CAACCGCAGCAGTGCCACGGTAGCACCGGTCACTGCTGGTGCGTTAACGCGATGGGTGAAAAGATCAGCG
GTACCAACACCCCGCCGGGTCAGACCCGTGCTACCTGCGAGCGTCACGAACTGCCGAAGTGCCTGAAAGA
ACGTCAGGTGGCGCTGGGTGGCGACGAGAAAGTTCTGGGTCGTTTCGTGCCGCAGTGCGATGAAAAGGGC
AACTACGAGCCGCAGCAGTTCCACGGTAGCACCGGCTACTCCTGGTGTGTTAACGCGATCGGCGAGGAAA
TCGCTGGCACCAAAACCCCGCCGGGCAAGATCCCGGCTACCTGCCAGAAGCACGACCTGGTGACCACCTG
CCACTACGCGGTTGCTATGGTGAAGAAAAGCAGCGCGTTCCAGTTCAACCAGCTGAAGGGCAAACGTAGC
TGCCACAGCGGTGTTAGCAAAACCGACGGCTGGAAGGCGCTGGTGACCGTTCTGGTGGAAAAGAAACTGC
TGAGCTGGGATGGTCCGGCGAAAGAGAGCATCCAGCGTGCTATGAGCAAGTTCTTCAGCGTGAGCTGCAT
TCCGGGTGCTACCCAGACCAACCTGTGCAAGCAGTGCAAAGGCGAGGAAGGCAAGAACTGCAAAAACAGC
CACGACGAACCGTACTACGGTAACTACGGCGCGTTCCGTTGCCTGAAGGAAGACATGGGTGACGTTGCGT
TCCTGCGTAGCACCGCTCTGAGCGACGAGCACAGCGAAGTGTACGAGCTGCTGTGCCCGGATAACACCCG
TAAGCCGCTGAACAAGTACAAAGAGTGCAACCTGGGTACCGTTCCGGCTGGCACCGTGGTTACCCGTAAG
ATCAGCGACAAAACCGAAGACATCAACAACTTCCTGATGGAGGCGCAGAAGCGTCAGTGCAAACTGTTCA
GCAGCGCTCACGGCAAGGACCTGATGTTCGACGATAGCACCCTGCAGCTGGCTCTGCTGAGCAGCGAGGT
TGATGCTTTCCTGTACCTGGGTGTGAAACTGTTCCACGCGATGAAGGCTCTGACCGGCGACGCTCACCTG
CCGAGCAAGAACAAAGTGCGTTGGTGCACCATCAACAAGCTGGAAAAGATGAAATGCGACGATTGGAGCG
CGGTTAGCGGTGGCGCGATCGCTTGCACCGAGGCTAGCTGCCCGAAGGGCTGCGTGAAACAGATCCTGAA
GGGCGAAGCGGACGCTGTTAAGCTGGAAGTGCAGTACATGTACGAGGCGCTGATGTGCGGTCTGCTGCCG
GCTGTTGAGGAATACCACAACAAAGACGATTTCGGTCCGTGCAAGACCCCAGGTAGCCCGTACACCGACT
TCGGCACCCTGCGTGCGGTTGCTCTGGTGAAGAAAAGCAACAAAGACATCAACTGGAACAACATCAAGGG
CAAGAAGAGCTGCCACACCGGTGTGGGCGACATCGCTGGCTGGGTTATCCCGGTGAGCCTGATCCGTCGT
CAGAACGATAACAGCGACATCGATAGCTTCTTCGGCGAGAGCTGCGCGCCGGGCAGCGACACCAAAAGCA
ACCTGTGCAAGCTGTGCATCGGTGACCCGAAGAACAGCGCGGCTAACACCAAATGCAGCCTGAGCGACAA
GGAAGCGTACTACGGTAACCAGGGCGCTTTCCGTTGCCTGGTGGAGAAAGGTGACGTTGCTTTCGTGCCG
CACACCGTGGTTTTCGAAAACACCGATGGCAAGAACCCGGCGGTTTGGGCTAAGAACCTGAAAAGCGAAG
ACTTCGAGCTGCTGTGCCTGGATGGTAGCCGTGCGCCGGTGAGCAACTACAAGAGCTGCAAACTGAGCGG
TATCCCGCCGCCGGCTATCGTTACCCGTGAGGAAAGCATCAGCGACGTGGTTCGTATCGTGGCTAACCAG
CAGAGCCTGTACGGTCGTAAAGGCTTCGAGAAGGATATGTTCCAGCTGTTCAGCAGCAACAAGGGTAACA
ACCTGCTGTTCAACGACAACACCCAGTGCCTGATCACCTTCGATCGTCAGCCGAAAGACATCATGGAAGA
GTACTTCGGCAAGCCGTACTACACCACCGTGTACGGCGCGTCCCGCTCCGCTATGTCCTCCGAACTGATT
TCCGCCTGTACCATTAAACACTGCTCGAATTCTTTGGAAGTTTTGTTTCAAGGTCCAACTGCTGCCGCCG
CTGTGAGCAAGGGCGAGGAGCTGTTCACCGGGGTGGTGCCCATCCTGGTCGAGCTGGACGGCGACGTAAA
CGGCCACAAGTTCAGCGTGTCCGGCGAGGGCGAGGGCGATGCCACCTACGGCAAGCTGACCCTGAAGTTC
ATCTGCACCACCGGCAAGCTGCCCGTGCCCTGGCCCACCCTCGTGACCACCCTGACCTACGGCGTGCAGT
GCTTCAGCCGCTACCCCGACCACATGAAGCAGCACGACTTCTTCAAGTCCGCCATGCCCGAAGGCTACGT
CCAGGAGCGCACCATCTTCTTCAAGGACGACGGCAACTACAAGACCCGCGCCGAGGTGAAGTTCGAGGGC
GACACCCTGGTGAACCGCATCGAGCTGAAGGGCATCGACTTCAAGGAGGACGGCAACATCCTGGGGCACA
AGCTGGAGTACAACTACAACAGCCACAACGTCTATATCATGGCCGACAAGCAGAAGAACGGCATCAAGGT
GAACTTCAAGATCCGCCACAACATCGAGGACGGCAGCGTGCAGCTCGCCGACCACTACCAGCAGAACACC
CCCATCGGCGACGGCCCCGTGCTGCTGCCCGACAACCACTACCTGAGCACCCAGTCCAAGCTGAGCAAAG
ACCCCAACGAGAAGCGCGATCACATGGTCCTGCTGGAGTTCGTGACCGCCGCCGGGATCACTCTCGGCAT
GGACGAGCTGTACAAGTCCGGAGGTGGTCACCATCACCATCACCACCATCACCATCACTAATAGAAGCTT
GTCGAGAAGTACTAGAGGATCATAATCAGCCATACCACATTTGTAGAGGTTTTACTTGCTTTAAAAAACC
TCCCACACCTCCCCCTGAACCTGAAACATAAAATGAATGCAATTGTTGTTGTTAACTTGTTTATTGCAGC
TTATAATGGTTACAAATAAAGCAATAGCATCACAAATTTCACAAATAAAGCATTTTTTTCACTGCATTCT
AGTTGTGGTTTGTCCAAACTCATCAATGTATCTTATCATGTCTGGATCTGATCACTGCTTGAGCCTAGGA
GATCCGAACCAGATAAGTGAAATCTAGTTCCAAACTATTTTGTCATTTTTAATTTTCGTATTAGCTTACG
ACGCTACACCCAGTTCCCATCTATTTTGTCACTCTTCCCTAAATAATCCTTAAAAACTCCATTTCCACCC
CTCCCAGTTCCCAACTATTTTGTCCGCCCACAGCGGGGCATTTTTCTTCCTGTTATGTTTTTAATCAAAC
ATCCTGCCAACTCCATGTGACAAACCGTCATCTTCGGCTACTTTTTCTCTGTCACAGAATGAAAATTTTT
CTGTCATCTCTTCGTTATTAATGTTTGTAATTGACTGAATATCAACGCTTATTTGCAGCCTGAATGGCGA
ATGGG
[124 nt withheld, positions 4276-4399]
C
[91 nt withheld, positions 4401-4491]
A
[49 nt withheld, positions 4493-4541]
CCTTTGACGTTGGAGTCCACGTTCTT
[37 nt withheld, positions 4568-4604]
ACCCTATCTCGGTCTATTCTTTTGATTTATAAGGGATTTTGCCGATTTCGGCCTATTGGTTAAAAAATGA
GCTGATTTAACAAAAATTTAACGCGAATTTTAACAAAATATTAACGCTTACAATTTAGGTGGCACTTTTC
GGGGAAATGTGCGCGGAACCCCTATTTGTTTATTTTTCTAAATACATTCAAATATGTATCCGCTCATGAG
ACAATAACCCTGATAAATGCTTCAATAATATTGAAAAAGGAAGAGTATGAGTATTCAACATTTCCGTGTC
GCCCTTATTCCCTTTTTTGCGGCATTTTGCCTTCCTGTTTTTGCTCACCCAGAAACGCTGGTGAAAGTAA
AAGATGCTGAAGATCAGTTGGGTGCACGAGTGGGTTACATCGAACTGGATCTCAACAGCGGTAAGATCCT
TGAGAGTTTTCGCCCCGAAGAACGTTTTCCAATGATGAGCACTTTTAAAGTTCTGCTATGTGGCGCGGTA
TTATCCCGTATTGACGCCGGGCAAGAGCAACTCGGTCGCCGCATACACTATTCTCAGAATGACTTGGTTG
AGTACTCACCAGTCACAGAAAAGCATCTTACGGATGGCATGACAGTAAGAGAATTATGCAGTGCTGCCAT
AACCATGAGTGATAACACTGCGGCCAACTTACTTCTGACAACGATCGGAGGACCGAAGGAGCTAACCGCT
TTTTTGCACAACATGGGGGATCATGTAACTCGCCTTGATCGTTGGGAACCGGAGCTGAATGAAGCCATAC
CAAACGACGAGCGTGACACCACGATGCCTGTAGCAATGGCAACAACGTTGCGCAAACTATTAACTGGCGA
ACTACTTACTCTAGCTTCCCGGCAACAATTAATAGACTGGATGGAGGCGGATAAAGTTGCAGGACCACTT
CTGCGCTCGGCCCTTCCGGCTGGCTGGTTTATTGCTGATAAATCTGGAGCCGGTGAGCGTGGGTCTCGCG
GTATCATTGCAGCACTGGGGCCAGATGGTAAGCCCTCCCGTATCGTAGTTATCTACACGACGGGGAGTCA
GGCAACTATGGATGAACGAAATAGACAGATCGCTGAGATAGGTGCCTCACTGATTAAGCATTGGTAACTG
TCAGACCAAGTTTACTCATATATACTTTAGATTGATTTAAAACTTCATTTTTAATTTAAAAGGATCTAGG
TGAAGATCCTTTTTGATAATCTCATGACCAAAATCCCTTAACGTGAGTTTTCGTTCCACTGAGCGTCAGA
CCCCGTAGAAAAGATCAAAGGATCTTCTTGAGATCCTTTTTTTCTGCGCGTAATCTGCTGCTTGCAAACA
AAAAAACCACCGCTACCAGCGGTGGTTTGTTTGCCGGATCAAGAGCTACCAACTCTTTTTCCGAAGGTAA
CTGGCTTCAGCAGAGCGCAGATACCAAATACTGTTCTTCTAGTGTAGCCGTAGTTAGGCCACCACTTCAA
GAACTCTGTAGCACCGCCTACATACCTCGCTCTGCTAATCCTGTTACCAGTGGCTGCTGCCAGTGGCGAT
AAGTCGTGTCTTACCGGGTTGGACTCAAGACGATAGTTACCGGATAAGGCGCAGCGGTCGGGCTGAACGG
GGGGTTCGTGCACACAGCCCAGCTTGGAGCGAACGACCTACACCGAACTGAGATACCTACAGCGTGAGCT
ATGAGAAAGCGCCACGCTTCCCGAAGGGAGAAAGGCGGACAGGTATCCGGTAAGCGGCAGGGTCGGAACA
GGAGAGCGCACGAGGGAGCTTCCAGGGGGAAACGCCTGGTATCTTTATAGTCCTGTCGGGTTTCGCCACC
TCTGACTTGAGCGTCGATTTTTGTGATGCTCGTCAGGGGGGCGGAGCCTATGGAAAAACGCCAGCAACGC
GGCCTTTTTACGGTTCCTGGCCTTTTGCTGGCCTTTTGCTCACATGTTCTTTCCTGCGTTATCCCCTGAT
TCTGTGGATAACCGTATTACCGCCTTTGAGTGAGCTGATACCGCTCGCCGCAGCCGAACGACCGAGCGCA
GCGAGTCAGTGAGCGAGGAAGCGGAAGAGCGCCTGATGCGGTATTTTCTCCTTACGCATCTGTGCGGTAT
TTCACACCGCATAGACCAGCCGCGTAACCTGGCAAAATCGGTTACGGTTGAGTAATAAATGGATGCCCTG
CGTAAGCGGGTGTGGGCGGACAATAAAGTCTTAAACTGAACAAAATAGATCTAAACTATGACAATAAAGT
CTTAAACTAGACAGAATAGTTGTAAACTGAAATCAGTCCAGTTATGCTGTGAAAAAGCATACTGGACTTT
TGTTATGGCTAAAGCAAACTCTTCATTTTCTGAAGTGCAAATTGCCCGTCGTATTAAAGAGGGGCGTGGC
CAAGGGCATGGTAAAGACTATATTCGCGGCGTTGTGACAATTTACCGAACAACTCCGCGGCCGGGAAGCC
GATCTCGGCTTGAACGAATTGTTAGGTGGCGGTACTTGGGTCGATATCAAAGTGCATCACTTCTTCCCGT
ATGCCCAACTTTGTATAGAGAGCCACTGCGGGATCGTCACCGTAATCTGCTTGCACGTAGATCACATAAG
CACCAAGCGCGTTGGCCTCATGCTTGAGGAGATTGATGAGCGCGGTGGCAATGCCCTGCCTCCGGTGCTC
GCCGGAGACTGCGAGATCATAGATATAGATCTCACTACGCGGCTGCTCAAACTTGGGCAGAACGTAAGCC
GCGAGAGCGCCAACAACCGCTTCTTGGTCGAAGGCAGCAAGCGCGATGAATGTCTTACTACGGAGCAAGT
TCCCGAGGTAATCGGAGTCCGGCTGATGTTGGGAGTAGGTGGCTACGTCTCCGAACTCACGACCGAAAAG
ATCAAGAGCAGCCCGCATGGATTTGACTTGGTCAGGGCCGAGCCTACATGTGCGAATGATGCCCATACTT
GAGCCACCTAACTTTGTTTTAGGGCGACTGCCCTGCTGCGTAACATCGTTGCTGCTCCATAACATCAAAC
ATCGACCCACGGCGTAACGCGCTTGCTGCTTGGATGCCCGAGGCATAGACTGTACAAAAAAACAGTCATA
ACAAGCCATGAAAACCGCCACTGCGCCGTTACCACCGCTGCGTTCGGTCAAGGTTCTGGACCAGTTGCGT
GAGCGCATACGCTACTTGCATTACAGTTTACGAACCGAACAGGCTTATGTCAACTGGGTTCGTGCCTTCA
TCCGTTTCCACGGTGTGCGTCACCCGGCAACCTTGGGCAGCAGCGAAGTCGAGGCATTTCTGTCCTGGCT
GGCGAACGAGCGCAAGGTTTCGGTCTCCACGCATCGTCAGGCATTGGCGGCCTTGCTGTTCTTCTACGGC
AAGGTGCTGTGCACGGATCTGCCCTGGCTTCAGGAGATC
